>Addgene plasmid #140878 | pT3TS-Dest_R1-R3 | depositor full sequence | sequence record 274122 | pT3TS-Dest_R1-R3 sequence 5364 bps
AATTAACCCTCACTAAAGGGAACAAAAGCTGGAGCTAAGCTTGCTTGTTCTTTTTGCAGAAGCTCAGAAT
AAACGCTCAACTTTGGCAGATCTCAAGTTTGTACAAAAAAGCTGAACGAGAAACGTAAAATGATATAAAT
ATCAATATATTAAATTAGATTTTGCATAAAAAACAGACTACATAATACTGTAAAACACAACATATCCAGT
CACTATGAATCAACTACTTAGATGGTATTAGTGACCTGTAGTCGACTAAGTTGGCAGCATCACCCGACGC
ACTTTGCGCCGAATAAATACCTGTGACGGAAGATCACTTCGCAGAATAAATAAATCCTGGTGTCCCTGTT
GATACCGGGAAGCCCTGGGCCAACTTTTGGCGAAAATGAGACGTTGATCGGCACGTAAGAGGTTCCAACT
TTCACCATAATGAAATAAGATCACTACCGGGCGTATTTTTTGAGTTATCGAGATTTTCAGGAGCTAAGGA
AGCTAAAATGGAGAAAAAAATCACTGGATATACCACCGTTGATATATCCCAATGGCATCGTAAAGAACAT
TTTGAGGCATTTCAGTCAGTTGCTCAATGTACCTATAACCAGACCGTTCAGCTGGATATTACGGCCTTTT
TAAAGACCGTAAAGAAAAATAAGCACAAGTTTTATCCGGCCTTTATTCACATTCTTGCCCGCCTGATGAA
TGCTCATCCGGAATTCCGTATGGCAATGAAAGACGGTGAGCTGGTGATATGGGATAGTGTTCACCCTTGT
TACACCGTTTTCCATGAGCAAACTGAAACGTTTTCATCGCTCTGGAGTGAATACCACGACGATTTCCGGC
AGTTTCTACACATATATTCGCAAGATGTGGCGTGTTACGGTGAAAACCTGGCCTATTTCCCTAAAGGGTT
TATTGAGAATATGTTTTTCGTCTCAGCCAATCCCTGGGTGAGTTTCACCAGTTTTGATTTAAACGTGGCC
AATATGGACAACTTCTTCGCCCCCGTTTTCACCATGGGCAAATATTATACGCAAGGCGACAAGGTGCTGA
TGCCGCTGGCGATTCAGGTTCATCATGCCGTCTGTGATGGCTTCCATGTCGGCAGAATGCTTAATGAATT
ACAACAGTACTGCGATGAGTGGCAGGGCGGGGCGTAATCGCGTGGATCCGGCTTACTAAAAGCCAGATAA
CAGTATGCGTATTTGCGCGCTGATTTTTGCGGTATAAGAATATATACTGATATGTATACCCGAAGTATGT
CAAAAAGAGGTGTGCTATGAAGCAGCGTATTACAGTGACAGTTGACAGCGACAGCTATCAGTTGCTCAAG
GCATATATGATGTCAATATCTCCGGTCTGGTAAGCACAACCATGCAGAATGAAGCCCGTCGTCTGCGTGC
CGAACGCTGGAAAGCGGAAAATCAGGAAGGGATGGCTGAGGTCGCCCGGTTTATTGAAATGAACGGCTCT
TTTGCTGACGAGAACAGGGACTGGTGAAATGCAGTTTAAGGTTTACACCTATAAAAGAGAGAGCCGTTAT
CGTCTGTTTGTGGATGTACAGAGTGATATTATTGACACGCCCGGGCGACGGATGGTGATCCCCCTGGCCA
GTGCACGTCTGCTGTCAGATAAAGTCTCCCGTGAACTTTACCCGGTGGTGCATATCGGGGATGAAAGCTG
GCGCATGATGACCACCGATATGGCCAGTGTGCCGGTCTCCGTTATCGGGGAAGAAGTGGCTGATCTCAGC
CACCGCGAAAATGACATCAAAAACGCCATTAACCTGATGTTCTGGGGAATATAAATGTCAGGCTCCCTTA
TACACAGCCAGTCTGCAGGTCGATACAGTAGAAATTACAGAAACTTTATCACGTTTAGTAAGTATAGAGG
CTGAAAATCCAGATGAAGCCGAACGACTTGTAAGAGAAAAGTATAAGAGTTGTGAAATTGTTCTTGATGC
AGATGATTTTCAGGACTATGACACTAGCGTATATGAATAGGTAGATGTTTTTATTTTGTCACACAAAAAA
GAGGCTCGCACCTCTTTTTCTTATTTCTTTTTATGATTTAATACGGCATTGAGGACAATAGCGAGTAGGC
TGGATACGACGATTCCGTTTGAGAAGAACATTTGGAAGGCTGTCGGTCGAGCTCGAATTCTACAGGTCAC
TAATACCATCTAAGTAGTTGATTCATAGTGACTGCATATGTTGTGTTTTACAGTATTATGTAGTCTGTTT
TTTATGCAAAATCTAATTTAATATATTGATATTTATATCATTTTACGTTTCTCGTTCAACTTTATTATAC
ATAGTTGCTCGAGCGGATCTGGTTACCACTAAACCAGCCTCAAGAACACCCGAATGGAGTCTCTAAGCTA
CATAATACCAACTTACACTTTACAAAATGTTGTCCCCCAAAATGTAGCCATTCGTATCTGCTCCTAATAA
AAAGAAAGTTTCTTCACATTCTAAAAAAAAAAAAAAAAAAAAAAAAAAAAACCCCCCCCCCCCCCTGCAG
GGCCAAGTCGGCCTCTAGAGGTACCCAATTCGCCCTATAGTGAGTCGTATTACAATTCACTGGCCGTCGT
TTTACAACGTCGTGACTGGGAAAACCCTGGCGTTACCCAACTTAATCGCCTTGCAGCACATCCCCCTTTC
GCCAGCTGGCGTAATAGCGAAGAGGCCCGCACCGATCGCCCTTCCCAACAGTTGCGCAGCCTGAATGGCG
AATGGAAATTGTAAGCGTTAATATTTTGTTAAAATTCGCGTTAAATTTTTGTTAAATCAGCTCATTTTTT
AACCAATAGGCCGAAATCGGCAAAATCCCTTATAAATCAAAAGAATAGACCGAGATAGGGT
[37 nt withheld, positions 2862-2898]
AAAGAACGTGGACTCCAACGTCAAAGG
[49 nt withheld, positions 2926-2974]
T
[91 nt withheld, positions 2976-3066]
G
[124 nt withheld, positions 3068-3191]
CAGGTGGCACTTTTCGGGGAAATGTGCGCGGAACCCCTATTTGTTTATTTTTCTAAATACATTCAAATAT
GTATCCGCTCATGAGACAATAACCCTGATAAATGCTTCAATAATATTGAAAAAGGAAGAGTATGAGTATT
CAACATTTCCGTGTCGCCCTTATTCCCTTTTTTGCGGCATTTTGCCTTCCTGTTTTTGCTCACCCAGAAA
CGCTGGTGAAAGTAAAAGATGCTGAAGATCAGTTGGGTGCACGAGTGGGTTACATCGAACTGGATCTCAA
CAGCGGTAAGATCCTTGAGAGTTTTCGCCCCGAAGAACGTTTTCCAATGATGAGCACTTTTAAAGTTCTG
CTATGTGGCGCGGTATTATCCCGTATTGACGCCGGGCAAGAGCAACTCGGTCGCCGCATACACTATTCTC
AGAATGACTTGGTTGAGTACTCACCAGTCACAGAAAAGCATCTTACGGATGGCATGACAGTAAGAGAATT
ATGCAGTGCTGCCATAACCATGAGTGATAACACTGCGGCCAACTTACTTCTGACAACGATCGGAGGACCG
AAGGAGCTAACCGCTTTTTTGCACAACATGGGGGATCATGTAACTCGCCTTGATCGTTGGGAACCGGAGC
TGAATGAAGCCATACCAAACGACGAGCGTGACACCACGATGCCTGTAGCAATGGCAACAACGTTGCGCAA
ACTATTAACTGGCGAACTACTTACTCTAGCTTCCCGGCAACAATTAATAGACTGGATGGAGGCGGATAAA
GTTGCAGGACCACTTCTGCGCTCGGCCCTTCCGGCTGGCTGGTTTATTGCTGATAAATCTGGAGCCGGTG
AGCGTGGGTCTCGCGGTATCATTGCAGCACTGGGGCCAGATGGTAAGCCCTCCCGTATCGTAGTTATCTA
CACGACGGGGAGTCAGGCAACTATGGATGAACGAAATAGACAGATCGCTGAGATAGGTGCCTCACTGATT
AAGCATTGGTAACTGTCAGACCAAGTTTACTCATATATACTTTAGATTGATTTAAAACTTCATTTTTAAT
TTAAAAGGATCTAGGTGAAGATCCTTTTTGATAATCTCATGACCAAAATCCCTTAACGTGAGTTTTCGTT
CCACTGAGCGTCAGACCCCGTAGAAAAGATCAAAGGATCTTCTTGAGATCCTTTTTTTCTGCGCGTAATC
TGCTGCTTGCAAACAAAAAAACCACCGCTACCAGCGGTGGTTTGTTTGCCGGATCAAGAGCTACCAACTC
TTTTTCCGAAGGTAACTGGCTTCAGCAGAGCGCAGATACCAAATACTGTCCTTCTAGTGTAGCCGTAGTT
AGGCCACCACTTCAAGAACTCTGTAGCACCGCCTACATACCTCGCTCTGCTAATCCTGTTACCAGTGGCT
GCTGCCAGTGGCGATAAGTCGTGTCTTACCGGGTTGGACTCAAGACGATAGTTACCGGATAAGGCGCAGC
GGTCGGGCTGAACGGGGGGTTCGTGCACACAGCCCAGCTTGGAGCGAACGACCTACACCGAACTGAGATA
CCTACAGCGTGAGCTATGAGAAAGCGCCACGCTTCCCGAAGGGAGAAAGGCGGACAGGTATCCGGTAAGC
GGCAGGGTCGGAACAGGAGAGCGCACGAGGGAGCTTCCAGGGGGAAACGCCTGGTATCTTTATAGTCCTG
TCGGGTTTCGCCACCTCTGACTTGAGCGTCGATTTTTGTGATGCTCGTCAGGGGGGCGGAGCCTATGGAA
AAACGCCAGCAACGCGGCCTTTTTACGGTTCCTGGCCTTTTGCTGGCCTTTTGCTCACATGTTCTTTCCT
GCGTTATCCCCTGATTCTGTGGATAACCGTATTACCGCCTTTGAGTGAGCTGATACCGCTCGCCGCAGCC
GAACGACCGAGCGCAGCGAGTCAGTGAGCGAGGAAGCGGAAGAGCGCCCAATACGCAAACCGCCTCTCCC
CGCGCGTTGGCCGATTCATTAATGCAGCTGGCACGACAGGTTTCCCGACTGGAAAGCGGGCAGTGAGCGC
AACGCAATTAATGTGAGTTAGCTCACTCATTAGGCACCCCAGGCTTTACACTTTATGCTTCCGGCTCGTA
TGTTGTGTGGAATTGTGAGCGGATAACAATTTCACACAGGAAACAGCTATGACCATGATTACGCCAAGCT
CGA
Features (pLannotate 1.2.2; 20 found; start..end, strand, type, name):
      1..19      +  promoter       T3 promoter: promoter for bacteriophage T3 RNA polymerase
     44..86      +  5'UTR          Xenopus globin 5'-UTR: translational enhancer from the 5'-UTR of the major beta-globin gene of Xenopus laevis
     94..217     +  protein_bind   attR1: mutant version of attR; recombination site for the Gateway® LR reaction LR Clonase™
    395..497     +  promoter       cat promoter: promoter of the E. coli cat gene encoding chloramphenicol acetyltransferase
    498..1157    +  CDS            CmR: chloramphenicol acetyltransferase; cat; confers resistance to chloramphenicol
   1336..1494    +  CDS            ccdA (fragment): CCDA_ECO57 - Also known as H, letA. Experimental evidence at protein level: Swiss-Prot protein existence level 1. Antitoxin component of a type II toxin-antitoxin (TA) system which inhibits the post-segregational killing (PSK) of plasmid-free cells, also referred to as a plasmid addiction system. Binds to and blocks the activity of CcdB; will also remove bound CcdB protein from the CcdB-GyrA complex by forming a CcdA-CcdB complex, a process termed rejuvenation. Functions as a transcriptional corepressor for the ccdAB operon, repression also requires CcdB (By similarity). From Escherichia coli
   1499..1801    +  CDS            ccdB: CCDB_ECOLI - Also known as G, letB, letD. Experimental evidence at protein level: Swiss-Prot protein existence level 1. Toxic component of a type II toxin-antitoxin (TA) system, functioning in plasmid maintainence. Responsible for the post- segregational killing (PSK) of plasmid-free cells, also referred to as a plasmid addiction system. Half-life of over 2 hours. Cell killing by CcdB is accompanied by filamentation, defects in chromosome and plasmid segregation, defects in cell division, formation of anucleate cells, decreased DNA synthesis and plasmid loss. Interferes with the activity of DN
   1845..1997    +  CDS            dpnD (fragment): DPND_STRPN - Protein predicted: Swiss-Prot protein existence level 4. From Streptococcus pneumoniae serotype 4 (strain ATCC BAA-334 / TIGR4).
   2194..2317    -  protein_bind   attR3: mutant version of attR; recombination site for the Gateway® LR reaction LR Clonase™
   2342..2467    +  3'UTR          Xenopus globin 3'-UTR: 3'-UTR of the major beta-globin gene of Xenopus laevis
   2554..2572    -  promoter       T7 promoter: promoter for bacteriophage T7 RNA polymerase
   2575..2732    +  CDS            lacZα (fragment): LacZα fragment of β-galactosidase; lacZ fragment
   2763..3191    -  rep_origin     f1 ori (sequence partly withheld): f1 bacteriophage origin of replication; arrow indicates direction of (+) strand synthesis
   3218..3322    +  promoter       AmpR promoter: bla
   3323..4183    +  CDS            AmpR: β-lactamase; bla; confers resistance to ampicillin, carbenicillin, and related antibiotics
   4354..4942    +  rep_origin     ori: high-copy-number ColE1/pMB1/pBR322/pUC origin of replication
   5125..5217    +  CDS            lacI (fragment): lac repressor; lacI; The lac repressor binds to the lac operator to inhibit transcription in E. coli. This inhibition can be relieved by adding lactose or isopropyl-β-D-thiogalactopyranoside (IPTG).
   5230..5251    +  protein_bind   CAP binding site: CAP binding activates transcription in the presence of cAMP. E. coli catabolite activator protein
   5266..5296    +  promoter       lac promoter: promoter for the E. coli lac operon
   5304..5320    +  protein_bind   lac operator: The lac repressor binds to the lac operator to inhibit transcription in E. coli. This inhibition can be relieved by adding lactose or isopropyl-β-D-thiogalactopyranoside (IPTG). lac repressor encoded by lacI
