>Addgene plasmid #140878 | pT3TS-Dest_R1-R3 | addgene full sequence | sequence record 325299 | Addgene Partial NGS Result
AATTAACCCTCACTAAAGGGAACAAAAGCTGGAGCTAAGCTTGCTTGTTCTTTTTGCAGAAGCTCAGAAT
AAACGCTCAACTTTGGCAGATCTCAAGTTTGTACAAAAAAGCTGAACGAGAAACGTAAAATGATATAAAT
ATCAATATATTAAATTAGATTTTGCATAAAAAACAGACTACATAATACTGTAAAACACAACATATCCAGT
CACTATGAATCAACTACTTAGATGGTATTAGTGACCTGTAGTCGACTAAGTTGGCAGCATCACCCGACGC
ACTTTGCGCCGAATAAATACCTGTGACGGAAGATCACTTCGCAGAATAAATAAATCCTGGTGTCCCTGTT
GATACCGGGAAGCCCTGGGCCAACTTTTGGCGAAAATGAGACGTTGATCGGCACGTAAGAGGTTCCAACT
TTCACCATAATGAAATAAGATCACTACCGGGCGTATTTTTTGAGTTATCGAGATTTTCAGGAGCTAAGGA
AGCTAAAATGGAGAAAAAAATCACTGGATATACCACCGTTGATATATCCCAATGGCATCGTAAAGAACAT
TTTGAGGCATTTCAGTCAGTTGCTCAATGTACCTATAACCAGACCGTTCAGCTGGATATTACGGCCTTTT
TAAAGACCGTAAAGAAAAATAAGCACAAGTTTTATCCGGCCTTTATTCACATTCTTGCCCGCCTGATGAA
TGCTCATCCGGAATTCCGTATGGCAATGAAAGACGGTGAGCTGGTGATATGGGATAGTGTTCACCCTTGT
TACACCGTTTTCCATGAGCAAACTGAAACGTTTTCATCGCTCTGGAGTGAATACCACGACGATTTCCGGC
AGTTTCTACACATATATTCGCAAGATGTGGCGTGTTACGGTGAAAACCTGGCCTATTTCCCTAAAGGGTT
TATTGAGAATATGTTTTTCGTCTCAGCCAATCCCTGGGTGAGTTTCACCAGTTTTGATTTAAACGTGGCC
AATATGGACAACTTCTTCGCCCCCGTTTTCACCATGGGCAAATATTATACGCAAGGCGACAAGGTGCTGA
TGCCGCTGGCGATTCAGGTTCATCATGCCGTTTGTGATGGCTTCCATGTCGGCAGAATGCTTAATGAATT
ACAACAGTACTGCGATGAGTGGCAGGGGGGGCGTAAACGCCGCGTGGATCCGGCTTACTAAAAGCCAGAT
AACAGTATGCGTATTTGCGCGCTGATTTTTGCGGTATAAGAATATATACTGATATGTATACCCGAAGTAT
GTCAAAAAGAGGTATGCTATGAAGCAGCGTATTACAGTGACAGTTGACAGCGACAGCTATCAGTTGCTCA
AGGCATATATGATGTCAATATCTCCGGTCTGGTAAGCACAACCATGCAGAATGAAGCCCGTCGTCTGCGT
GCCGAACGCTGGAAAGCGGAAAATCAGGAAGGGATGGCTGAGGTCGCCCGGTTTATTGAAATGAACGGCT
CTTTTGCTGACGAGAACAGGGGCTGGTGAAATGCAGTTTAAGGTTTACACCTATAAAAGAGAGAGCCGTT
ATCGTCTGTTTGTGGATGTACAGAGTGATATTATTGACACGCCCGGGCGACGGATGGTGATCCCCCTGGC
CAGTGCACGTCTGCTGTCGGATAAAGTCTCCCGTGAACTTTACCCGGTGGTGCATATCGGGGATGAAAGC
TGGCGCATGATGACCACCGATATGGCCAGTGTGCCGGTCTCCGTTATCGGGGAAGAAGTGGCTGATCTCA
GCCACCGCGAAAATGACATCAAAAACGCCATTAACCTGATGTTCTGGGGAATATAAATGTCAGGCTCCCT
TATACACAGCCAGTCTGCAGGTCGATACAGTAGAAATTACAGAAACTTTATCACGTTTAGTAAGTATAGA
GGCTGAAAATCCAGATGAAGCCGAACGACTTGTAAGAGAAAAGTATAAGAGTTGTGAAATTGTTCTTGAT
GCAGATGATTTTCAGGACTATGACACTAGCGTATATGAATAGGTAGATGTTTTTATTTTGTCACACAAAA
AAGAGGCTCGCACCTCTTTTTCTTATTTCTTTTTATGATTTAATACGGCATTGAGGACAATAGCGAGTAG
GCTGGATACGACGATTCCGTTTGAGAAGAACATTTGGAAGGCTGTCGGTCGAGCTCGAATTCTACAGGTC
ACTAATACCATCTAAGTAGTTGATTCATAGTGACTGCATATGTTGTGTTTTACAGTATTATGTAGTCTGT
TTTTTATGCAAAATCTAATTTAATATATTGATATTTATATCATTTTACGTTTCTCGTTCAACTTTATTAT
ACATAGTTGCTCGAGCGGATCTGGTTACCACTAAACCAGCCTCAAGAACACCCGAATGGAGTCTCTAAGC
TACATAATACCAACTTACACTTTACAAAATGTTGTCCCCCAAAATGTAGCCATTCGTATCTGCTCCTAAT
AAAAAGAAAGTTTCTTCACATTCTAAAAAAAAAAAAAAAAAAAAAAAAAAAAANCCCCCCCCCCCCCCTG
CAGGGCCAAGTCGGCCTCTAGAGGTACCCAATTCGCCCTATAGTGAGTCGTATTACAATTCACTGGCCGT
CGTTTTACAACGTCGTGACTGGGAAAACCCTGGCGTTACCCAACTTAATCGCCTTGCAGCACATCCCCCT
TTCGCCAGCTGGCGTAATAGCGAAGAGGCCCGCACCGATCGCCCTTCCCAACAGTTGCGCAGCCTGAATG
GCGAATGGCAAATTGTAAGCGTTAATATTTTGTTAAAATTCGCGTTAAATTTTTGTTAAATCAGCTCATT
TTTTAACCAATAGGCCGAAATCGGCAAAATCCCTTATAAATCAAAAGAATAGACCGAGATAGGGT
[37 nt withheld, positions 2866-2902]
AAAGAACGTGGACTCCAACGTCAAAGG
[49 nt withheld, positions 2930-2978]
T
[91 nt withheld, positions 2980-3070]
G
[124 nt withheld, positions 3072-3195]
CAGGTGGCACTTTTCGGGGAAATGTGCGCGGAACCCCTATTTGTTTATTTTTCTAAATACATTCAAATAT
GTATCTGCTCATGAGACAATAACCCTGATAAATGCTTCAATAATATTGAAAAAGGAAGAGTATGAGTATT
CAACATTTCCGTGTCGCCCTTATTCCCTTTTTTGCGGCATTTTGCCTTCCTGTTTTTGCTCACCCAGAAA
CGCTGGTGAAAGTAAAAGATGCTGAAGATCAGTTGGGTGCACGAGTGGGTTACATCGAACTGGATCTCAA
CAGCGGTAAGATCCTTGAGAGTTTTCGCCCCGAAGAACGTTTTCCAATGATGAGCACTTTTAAAGTTCTG
CTATGTGGCGCGGTATTATCCCGTATTGACGCCGGGCAAGAGCAACTCGGTCGCCGCATACACTATTCTC
AGAATGACTTGGTTGAGTACTCACCAGTCACAGAAAAGCATCTTACGGATGGCATGACAGTAAGAGAATT
ATGCAGTGCTGCCATAACCATGAGTGATAACACTGCGGCCAACTTACTTCTGACAACGATCGGAGGACCG
AAGGAGCTAACCGCTTTTTTGCACAACATGGGGGATCATGTAACTCGCCTTGATCGTTGGGAACCGGAGC
TGAATGAAGCCATACCAAACGACGAGCGTGACACCACGATGCCTGTAGCAATGGCAACAACGTTGCGCAA
ACTATTAACTGGCGAACTACTTACTCTAGCTTCCCGGCAACAATTAATAGACTGGATGGAGGCGGATAAA
GTTGCAGGACCACTTCTGCGCTCGGCCCTTCCGGCTGGCTGGTTTATTGCTGATAAATCTGGAGCCGGTG
AGCGTGGGTCTCGCGGTATCATTGCAGCACTGGGGCCAGATGGTAAGCCCTCCCGTATCGTAGTTATCTA
CACGACGGGGAGTCAGGCAACTATGGATGAACGAAATAGACAGATCGCTGAGATAGGTGCCTCACTGATT
AAGCATTGGTAACTGTCAGACCAAGTTTACTCATATATACTTTAGATTGATTTAAAACTTCATTTTTAAT
TTAAAAGGATCTAGGTGAAGATCCTTTTTGATAATCTCATGACCAAAATCCCTTAACGTGAGTTTTCGTT
CCACTGAGCGTCAGACCCCGTAGAAAAGATCAAAGGATCTTCTTGAGATCCTTTTTTTCTGCGCGTAATC
TGCTGCTTGCAAACAAAAAAACCACCGCTACCAGCGGTGGTTTGTTTGCCGGATCAAGAGCTACCAACTC
TTTTTCCGAAGGTAACTGGCTTCAGCAGAGCGCAGATACCAAATACTGTTCTTCTAGTGTAGCCGTAGTT
AGGCCACCACTTCAAGAACTCTGTAGCACCGCCTACATACCTCGCTCTGCTAATCCTGTTACCAGTGGCT
GCTGCCAGTGGCGATAAGTCGTGTCTTACCGGGTTGGACTCAAGACGATAGTTACCGGATAAGGCGCAGC
GGTCGGGCTGAACGGGGGGTTCGTGCACACAGCCCAGCTTGGAGCGAACGACCTACACCGAACTGAGATA
CCTACAGCGTGAGCTATGAGAAAGCGCCACGCTTCCCGAAGGGAGAAAGGCGGACAGGTATCCGGTAAGC
GGCAGGGTCGGAACAGGAGAGCGCACGAGGGAGCTTCCAGGGGGAAACGCCTGGTATCTTTATAGTCCTG
TCGGGTTTCGCCACCTCTGACTTGAGCGTCGATTTTTGTGATGCTCGTCAGGGGGGCGGAGCCTATGGAA
AAACGCCAGCAACGCGGCCTTTTTACGGTTCCTGGCCTTTTGCTGGCCTTTTGCTCACATGTTCTTTCCT
GCGTTATCCCCTGATTCTGTGGATAACCGTATTACCGCCTTTGAGTGAGCTGATACCGCTCGCCGCAGCC
GAACGACCGAGCGCAGCGAGTCAGTGAGCGAGGAAGCGGAAGAGCGCCCAATACGCAAACCGCCTCTCCC
CGCGCGTTGGCCGATTCATTAATGCAGCTGGCACGACAGGTTTCCCGACTGGAAAGCGGGCAGTGAGCGC
AACGCAATTAATGTGAGTTAGCTCACTCATTAGGCACCCCAGGCTTTACACTTTATGCTTCCGGCTCGTA
TGTTGTGTGGAATTGTGAGCGGATAACAATTTCACACAGGAAACAGCTATGACCATGATTACGCCAAGCT
CGA
Features (pLannotate 1.2.2; 20 found; start..end, strand, type, name):
      1..19      +  promoter       T3 promoter: promoter for bacteriophage T3 RNA polymerase
     44..86      +  5'UTR          Xenopus globin 5'-UTR: translational enhancer from the 5'-UTR of the major beta-globin gene of Xenopus laevis
     94..217     +  protein_bind   attR1: mutant version of attR; recombination site for the Gateway® LR reaction LR Clonase™
    395..497     +  promoter       cat promoter: promoter of the E. coli cat gene encoding chloramphenicol acetyltransferase
    498..1156    +  CDS            CmR: chloramphenicol acetyltransferase; cat; confers resistance to chloramphenicol
   1338..1496    +  CDS            ccdA (fragment): CCDA_ECO57 - Also known as H, letA. Experimental evidence at protein level: Swiss-Prot protein existence level 1. Antitoxin component of a type II toxin-antitoxin (TA) system which inhibits the post-segregational killing (PSK) of plasmid-free cells, also referred to as a plasmid addiction system. Binds to and blocks the activity of CcdB; will also remove bound CcdB protein from the CcdB-GyrA complex by forming a CcdA-CcdB complex, a process termed rejuvenation. Functions as a transcriptional corepressor for the ccdAB operon, repression also requires CcdB (By similarity). From Escherichia coli
   1501..1803    +  CDS            ccdB: CCDB_ECOLI - Also known as G, letB, letD. Experimental evidence at protein level: Swiss-Prot protein existence level 1. Toxic component of a type II toxin-antitoxin (TA) system, functioning in plasmid maintainence. Responsible for the post- segregational killing (PSK) of plasmid-free cells, also referred to as a plasmid addiction system. Half-life of over 2 hours. Cell killing by CcdB is accompanied by filamentation, defects in chromosome and plasmid segregation, defects in cell division, formation of anucleate cells, decreased DNA synthesis and plasmid loss. Interferes with the activity of DN
   1847..1999    +  CDS            dpnD (fragment): DPND_STRPN - Protein predicted: Swiss-Prot protein existence level 4. From Streptococcus pneumoniae serotype 4 (strain ATCC BAA-334 / TIGR4).
   2196..2319    -  protein_bind   attR3: mutant version of attR; recombination site for the Gateway® LR reaction LR Clonase™
   2344..2469    +  3'UTR          Xenopus globin 3'-UTR: 3'-UTR of the major beta-globin gene of Xenopus laevis
   2557..2575    -  promoter       T7 promoter: promoter for bacteriophage T7 RNA polymerase
   2578..2735    +  CDS            lacZα (fragment): LacZα fragment of β-galactosidase; lacZ fragment
   2767..3195    -  rep_origin     f1 ori (sequence partly withheld): f1 bacteriophage origin of replication; arrow indicates direction of (+) strand synthesis
   3222..3326    +  promoter       AmpR promoter: bla
   3327..4187    +  CDS            AmpR: β-lactamase; bla; confers resistance to ampicillin, carbenicillin, and related antibiotics
   4358..4946    +  rep_origin     ori: high-copy-number ColE1/pMB1/pBR322/pUC origin of replication
   5129..5221    +  CDS            lacI (fragment): lac repressor; lacI; The lac repressor binds to the lac operator to inhibit transcription in E. coli. This inhibition can be relieved by adding lactose or isopropyl-β-D-thiogalactopyranoside (IPTG).
   5234..5255    +  protein_bind   CAP binding site: CAP binding activates transcription in the presence of cAMP. E. coli catabolite activator protein
   5270..5300    +  promoter       lac promoter: promoter for the E. coli lac operon
   5308..5324    +  protein_bind   lac operator: The lac repressor binds to the lac operator to inhibit transcription in E. coli. This inhibition can be relieved by adding lactose or isopropyl-β-D-thiogalactopyranoside (IPTG). lac repressor encoded by lacI
