[The description below was written by a language model from this plasmid's Addgene catalogue record and pLannotate feature annotations shown in this document.]
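Description:
pT3TS-Dest_R1-R3 is a MultiSite Gateway destination vector built for making synthetic RNA by in vitro transcription with T3 RNA polymerase. The repository lists it as a mammalian expression vector, but the annotated features show no eukaryotic promoter. Instead, a T3 promoter is followed by the Xenopus laevis beta-globin 5'-UTR (a translational enhancer), the Gateway cassette, and the Xenopus beta-globin 3'-UTR, so that any coding sequence recombined into the cassette is transcribed as an mRNA flanked by globin UTRs. The plasmid is about 5.4 kb and carries a high-copy ColE1/pUC-type origin, an f1 origin, and an ampicillin resistance gene. Remnants of a lacZα/lac promoter cloning region and an opposing T7 promoter downstream of the 3'-UTR also remain from the backbone.

The insert is the standard counter-selectable Gateway cassette, bounded by attR1 and an inverted attR3 site. It contains a chloramphenicol acetyltransferase gene with its own cat promoter and the ccdB toxin gene, along with a ccdA fragment. The short dpnD match is probably an incidental annotation hit. Because ccdB poisons ordinary E. coli, the empty vector is maintained in a ccdB-tolerant strain under combined chloramphenicol and ampicillin selection. In an LR reaction the attR1–attR3 pair accepts one middle entry clone (pME) and one 3' entry clone (p3E). These replace the CmR/ccdB cassette, for example joining a gene of interest to a C-terminal tag or reporter, and correct recombinants can then be recovered in standard strains. The two sequence records, from the depositor and the repository, differ by only a few nucleotides and carry identical annotations. The record does not specify the downstream application of the transcribed RNA.
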