Addgene plasmid #140878: pT3TS-Dest_R1-R3
Purpose: 166571: Multisite gateway destination vector for in vitro transcription of RNA using T3. Accepts one pME and one p3E entry clone.
Depositing lab: Rob Parton. Depositing organization: University of Queensland, Institute for Molecular Bioscience. Publication: In vivo cell biological screening identifies an endocytic capture mechanism for T-tubule formation. Hall TE, Martel N, Ariotti N, Xiong Z, Lo HP, Ferguson C, Rae J, Lim YW, Parton RG. Nat Commun. 2020 Jul 24;11(1):3711. doi: 10.1038/s41467-020-17486-w. PubMed 32709891.
Backbone
  Vector backbone: pT3TS_DEST_R1-R3
  Vector type: Mammalian Expression
Growth in bacteria
  Bacterial resistance: Chloramphenicol and Ampicillin, 25 & 100 μg/mL
  Growth temperature: 37°C
  Growth strain: ccdB Survival
  Copy number: High Copy
Gene/Insert
  Gene/Insert name: ccdb/CAM
  Species: Synthetic
Terms and licenses: Academic/Nonprofit Terms; Industry Terms: Not Available to Industry
How to cite: pT3TS-Dest_R1-R3 was a gift from Rob Parton (Addgene plasmid # 140878 ; http://n2t.net/addgene:140878 ; RRID:Addgene_140878)
